Addgene plasmid #112934: At1R-P2A-mCherry
Purpose: Plasmid co-producing the AT1R receptor and a mCherry
Depositing lab: Dorus Gadella. Depositing organization: University of Amsterdam. Publication: A FRET-based biosensor for measuring Galpha13 activation in single cells. Mastop M, Reinhard NR, Zuconelli CR, Terwey F, Gadella TWJ Jr, van Unen J, Adjobo-Hermans MJW, Goedhart J. PLoS One. 2018 Mar 5;13(3):e0193705. doi: 10.1371/journal.pone.0193705. eCollection 2018. PubMed 29505611.
Backbone
  Vector backbone: pEGFP-N1
  Backbone manufacturer: Clontech
  Vector type: Mammalian Expression
Growth in bacteria
  Bacterial resistance: Kanamycin, 50 μg/mL
  Growth temperature: 37°C
  Growth strain: DH5alpha
  Copy number: High Copy
Gene/Insert
  Gene/Insert name: AT1R
  Species: Synthetic
  Promoter: CMV
  Tag / fusion protein: mCherry (C terminal on insert)
  Cloning method: Restriction Enzyme; 5′ cloning site unknown (unknown if destroyed)
Terms and licenses: Academic/Nonprofit Terms; Industry Terms: Not Available to Industry
How to cite: At1R-P2A-mCherry was a gift from Dorus Gadella (Addgene plasmid # 112934 ; http://n2t.net/addgene:112934 ; RRID:Addgene_112934)
