[The description below was written by a language model from this plasmid's Addgene catalogue record and pLannotate feature annotations shown in this document.]
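Description:
At1R-P2A-mCherry is a mammalian expression plasmid of about 5.8 kb built on the Clontech pEGFP-N1 backbone. It co-produces the angiotensin II type 1 receptor (AT1R) and the red fluorescent protein mCherry from a single transcript. It is propagated in E. coli through a high-copy ColE1/pUC-type origin and selected with kanamycin. The NeoR/KanR gene (Tn5 aminoglycoside phosphotransferase) sits behind both a bacterial bla promoter and the SV40 enhancer/early promoter and ends in an HSV TK polyadenylation signal. The same marker can therefore support G418 selection in mammalian cells. An f1 origin is also present. Short annotated fragments (ble, bGH poly(A), SV40 large T antigen) appear to be partial matches within backbone sequence rather than functional parts.

The expression cassette is driven by the human CMV immediate-early enhancer and promoter and terminated by the SV40 poly(A) signal. The receptor coding sequence is annotated as matching rat Agtr1a, although the catalogue lists the insert species as synthetic. It is followed by a short unannotated gap and then the mCherry coding sequence. The plasmid name indicates that this gap holds a P2A self-cleaving peptide, though the feature table does not annotate it. Ribosomal skipping at a 2A site yields two separate proteins. So although the catalogue describes mCherry as a C-terminal tag, the receptor is expected to be released largely unfused, apart from residual 2A residues, with free mCherry marking the transfected cells.

This design allows receptor-expressing cells to be identified by red fluorescence without attaching a bulky fluorescent protein to the GPCR. The associated publication describes a FRET-based biosensor for Gα13 activation in single cells, which suggests the plasmid supplies a GPCR whose stimulation can be read out with such sensors.
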