Features (pLannotate 1.2.2; 15 found; start..end, strand, type, name):
     61..364     +  enhancer       CMV enhancer: human cytomegalovirus immediate early enhancer
    365..568     +  promoter       CMV promoter: human cytomegalovirus (CMV) immediate early promoter
    591..628     +  misc_feature   MCS (fragment): multiple cloning site
    632..1708    +  CDS            Agtr1: AGTRA_RAT - Also known as Agtr1a, At1a. Experimental evidence at protein level: Swiss-Prot protein existence level 1. Receptor for angiotensin II. Mediates its action by association with G proteins that activate a phosphatidylinositol- calcium second messenger system. From Rattus norvegicus (Rat).
   1778..2485    +  CDS            mCherry: mCherry is a basic (constitutively fluorescent) red fluorescent protein published in 2004, derived from Discosoma sp.. It is reported to be a very rapidly-maturing monomer with low acid sensitivity.
   2505..2588    +  CDS            large T antigen (fragment): large T antigen from SV40 (simian virus 40)
   2611..2732    +  polyA_signal   SV40 poly(A) signal: SV40 polyadenylation signal
   2766..3194    -  rep_origin     f1 ori (sequence partly withheld): f1 bacteriophage origin of replication; arrow indicates direction of (+) strand synthesis
   3221..3325    +  promoter       AmpR promoter: bla
   3327..3684    +  promoter       SV40 promoter: SV40 enhancer and early promoter
   3719..4513    +  CDS            NeoR/KanR: aminoglycoside phosphotransferase from Tn5; aph(3')-II (or nptII); confers resistance to neomycin, kanamycin, and G418 (Geneticin®)
   4534..4686    +  CDS            ble (fragment): BLE_KLEPN - Experimental evidence at protein level: Swiss-Prot protein existence level 1. Binding protein with a strong affinity to the bleomycin family of antibiotics. Binds to CL990; an antimitotic-antibiotic compound. From Klebsiella pneumoniae.
   4745..4792    +  polyA_signal   HSV TK poly(A) signal: herpes simplex virus thymidine kinase polyadenylation signal (Cole and Stacy, 1985)
   4883..4899    -  polyA_signal   bGH poly(A) signal (fragment): bovine growth hormone polyadenylation signal
   5121..5709    +  rep_origin     ori: high-copy-number ColE1/pMB1/pBR322/pUC origin of replication
>Addgene plasmid #112934 | At1R-P2A-mCherry | depositor full sequence | sequence record 213010 | Full Sequence
TAGTTATTAATAGTAATCAATTACGGGGTCATTAGTTCATAGCCCATATATGGAGTTCCGCGTTACATAA
CTTACGGTAAATGGCCCGCCTGGCTGACCGCCCAACGACCCCCGCCCATTGACGTCAATAATGACGTATG
TTCCCATAGTAACGCCAATAGGGACTTTCCATTGACGTCAATGGGTGGAGTATTTACGGTAAACTGCCCA
CTTGGCAGTACATCAAGTGTATCATATGCCAAGTACGCCCCCTATTGACGTCAATGACGGTAAATGGCCC
GCCTGGCATTATGCCCAGTACATGACCTTATGGGACTTTCCTACTTGGCAGTACATCTACGTATTAGTCA
TCGCTATTACCATGGTGATGCGGTTTTGGCAGTACATCAATGGGCGTGGATAGCGGTTTGACTCACGGGG
ATTTCCAAGTCTCCACCCCATTGACGTCAATGGGAGTTTGTTTTGGCACCAAAATCAACGGGACTTTCCA
AAATGTCGTAACAACTCCGCCCCATTGACGCAAATGGGCGGTAGGCGTGTACGGTGGGAGGTCTATATAA
GCAGAGCTGGTTTAGTGAACCGTCAGATCCGCTAGCGCTACCGGACTCAGATCTCGAGCTCAAGCTTCAA
AATGGCCCTTAACTCTTCTGCTGAAGATGGTATCAAAAGAATCCAAGATGACTGCCCCAAGGCTGGCAGG
CACAGTTACATATTTGTCATGATCCCTACCCTCTACAGCATCATCTTTGTGGTGGGAATATTTGGAAACA
GCTTGGTGGTGATTGTCATTTACTTTTACATGAAGCTGAAGACTGTGGCCAGCGTCTTTCTTCTCAATCT
CGCCTTGGCTGACTTATGCTTTTTGCTGACTTTGCCCCTGTGGGCAGTCTATACCGCTATGGAGTACCGC
TGGCCCTTCGGCAATCACCTATGTAAGATCGCTTCGGCCAGCGTGAGCTTCAACCTCTACGCCAGTGTGT
TCCTTCTCACGTGTCTCAGCATCGACCGCTACCTGGCCATCGTCCACCCAATGAAGTCTCGCCTTCGCCG
CACGATGCTGGTGGCCAAAGTCACCTGCATCATCATCTGGCTGATGGCTGGCTTGGCCAGTTTGCCAGCT
GTCATCCACCGAAATGTATACTTCATCGAGAACACCAATATCACAGTGTGCGCGTTTCATTATGAGTCTC
GGAATTCGACGCTCCCCATAGGGCTGGGCCTTACCAAGAATATTCTGGGCTTCTTGTTCCCTTTCCTTAT
CATTCTCACCAGCTATACCCTTATTTGGAAAGCTCTAAAGAAGGCTTATGAAATTCAAAAGAACAAACCA
AGAAACGATGACATCTTTAGGATAATTATGGCGATTGTGCTTTTCTTCTTCTTTTCCTGGGTCCCCCACC
AAATATTCACTTTCCTGGATGTGCTGATTCAGCTGGGCGTCATCCATGACTGTAAAATTTCTGACATCGT
GGACACTGCCATGCCCATCACCATCTGCATAGCGTATTTTAACAACTGCCTGAACCCTCTGTTCTACGGC
TTTCTGGGGAAGAAATTTAAAAAGTATTTCCTCCAGCTCCTGAAATATATTCCCCCAAAGGCCAAGTCCC
ACTCAAGCCTGTCTACGAAAATGAGCACGCTTTCTTACCGGCCTTCGGATAACATGAGCTCATCGGCCAA
AAAGCCTGCGTCTTGTTTTGAGGTGGAACCGGTGGCTACTAACTTCAGCCTGCTGAAGCAGGCTGGAGAC
GTGGAGGAGAACCCTGGACCTGGGTCCATGGTGAGCAAGGGCGAGGAGGATAACATGGCCATCATCAAGG
AGTTCATGCGCTTCAAGGTGCACATGGAGGGCTCCGTGAACGGCCACGAGTTCGAGATCGAGGGCGAGGG
CGAGGGCCGCCCCTACGAGGGCACCCAGACCGCCAAGCTGAAGGTGACCAAGGGTGGCCCCCTGCCCTTC
GCCTGGGACATCCTGTCCCCTCAGTTCATGTACGGCTCCAAGGCCTACGTGAAGCACCCCGCCGACATCC
CCGACTACTTGAAGCTGTCCTTCCCCGAGGGCTTCAAGTGGGAGCGCGTGATGAACTTCGAGGACGGCGG
CGTGGTGACCGTGACCCAGGACTCCTCCCTGCAGGACGGCGAGTTCATCTACAAGGTGAAGCTGCGCGGC
ACCAACTTCCCCTCCGACGGCCCCGTAATGCAGAAGAAGACCATGGGCTGGGAGGCCTCCTCCGAGCGGA
TGTACCCCGAGGACGGCGCCCTGAAGGGCGAGATCAAGCAGAGGCTGAAGCTGAAGGACGGCGGCCACTA
CGACGCTGAGGTCAAGACCACCTACAAGGCCAAGAAGCCCGTGCAGCTGCCCGGCGCCTACAACGTCAAC
ATCAAGTTGGACATCACCTCCCACAACGAGGACTACACCATCGTGGAACAGTACGAACGCGCCGAGGGCC
GCCACTCCACCGGCGGCATGGACGAGCTGTACAAGTAAAGCGGCCGCGACTCTAGATCATAATCAGCCAT
ACCACATTTGTAGAGGTTTTACTTGCTTTAAAAAACCTCCCACACCTCCCCCTGAACCTGAAACATAAAA
TGAATGCAATTGTTGTTGTTAACTTGTTTATTGCAGCTTATAATGGTTACAAATAAAGCAATAGCATCAC
AAATTTCACAAATAAAGCATTTTTTTCACTGCATTCTAGTTGTGGTTTGTCCAAACTCATCAATGTATCT
TAAGGCGTAAATTGTAAGCGTTAATATTTTGTTAAAATTCGCGTTAAATTTTTGTTAAATCAGCTCATTT
TTTAACCAATAGGCCGAAATCGGCAAAATCCCTTATAAATCAAAAGAATAGACCGAGATAGGGT
[37 nt withheld, positions 2865-2901]
AAAGAACGTGGACTCCAACGTCAAAGG
[49 nt withheld, positions 2929-2977]
T
[91 nt withheld, positions 2979-3069]
G
[124 nt withheld, positions 3071-3194]
CAGGTGGCACTTTTCGGGGAAATGTGCGCGGAACCCCTATTTGTTTATTTTTCTAAATACATTCAAATAT
GTATCCGCTCATGAGACAATAACCCTGATAAATGCTTCAATAATATTGAAAAAGGAAGAGTCCTGAGGCG
GAAAGAACCAGCTGTGGAATGTGTGTCAGTTAGGGTGTGGAAAGTCCCCAGGCTCCCCAGCAGGCAGAAG
TATGCAAAGCATGCATCTCAATTAGTCAGCAACCAGGTGTGGAAAGTCCCCAGGCTCCCCAGCAGGCAGA
AGTATGCAAAGCATGCATCTCAATTAGTCAGCAACCATAGTCCCGCCCCTAACTCCGCCCATCCCGCCCC
TAACTCCGCCCAGTTCCGCCCATTCTCCGCCCCATGGCTGACTAATTTTTTTTATTTATGCAGAGGCCGA
GGCCGCCTCGGCCTCTGAGCTATTCCAGAAGTAGTGAGGAGGCTTTTTTGGAGGCCTAGGCTTTTGCAAA
GATCGATCAAGAGACAGGATGAGGATCGTTTCGCATGATTGAACAAGATGGATTGCACGCAGGTTCTCCG
GCCGCTTGGGTGGAGAGGCTATTCGGCTATGACTGGGCACAACAGACAATCGGCTGCTCTGATGCCGCCG
TGTTCCGGCTGTCAGCGCAGGGGCGCCCGGTTCTTTTTGTCAAGACCGACCTGTCCGGTGCCCTGAATGA
ACTGCAAGACGAGGCAGCGCGGCTATCGTGGCTGGCCACGACGGGCGTTCCTTGCGCAGCTGTGCTCGAC
GTTGTCACTGAAGCGGGAAGGGACTGGCTGCTATTGGGCGAAGTGCCGGGGCAGGATCTCCTGTCATCTC
ACCTTGCTCCTGCCGAGAAAGTATCCATCATGGCTGATGCAATGCGGCGGCTGCATACGCTTGATCCGGC
TACCTGCCCATTCGACCACCAAGCGAAACATCGCATCGAGCGAGCACGTACTCGGATGGAAGCCGGTCTT
GTCGATCAGGATGATCTGGACGAAGAGCATCAGGGGCTCGCGCCAGCCGAACTGTTCGCCAGGCTCAAGG
CGAGCATGCCCGACGGCGAGGATCTCGTCGTGACCCATGGCGATGCCTGCTTGCCGAATATCATGGTGGA
AAATGGCCGCTTTTCTGGATTCATCGACTGTGGCCGGCTGGGTGTGGCGGACCGCTATCAGGACATAGCG
TTGGCTACCCGTGATATTGCTGAAGAGCTTGGCGGCGAATGGGCTGACCGCTTCCTCGTGCTTTACGGTA
TCGCCGCTCCCGATTCGCAGCGCATCGCCTTCTATCGCCTTCTTGACGAGTTCTTCTGAGCGGGACTCTG
GGGTTCGAAATGACCGACCAAGCGACGCCCAACCTGCCATCACGAGATTTCGATTCCACCGCCGCCTTCT
ATGAAAGGTTGGGCTTCGGAATCGTTTTCCGGGACGCCGGCTGGATGATCCTCCAGCGCGGGGATCTCAT
GCTGGAGTTCTTCGCCCACCCTAGGGGGAGGCTAACTGAAACACGGAAGGAGACAATACCGGAAGGAACC
CGCGCTATGACGGCAATAAAAAGACAGAATAAAACGCACGGTGTTGGGTCGTTTGTTCATAAACGCGGGG
TTCGGTCCCAGGGCTGGCACTCTGTCGATACCCCACCGAGACCCCATTGGGGCCAATACGCCCGCGTTTC
TTCCTTTTCCCCACCCCACCCCCCAAGTTCGGGTGAAGGCCCAGGGCTCGCAGCCAACGTCGGGGCGGCA
GGCCCTGCCATAGCCTCAGGTTACTCATATATACTTTAGATTGATTTAAAACTTCATTTTTAATTTAAAA
GGATCTAGGTGAAGATCCTTTTTGATAATCTCATGACCAAAATCCCTTAACGTGAGTTTTCGTTCCACTG
AGCGTCAGACCCCGTAGAAAAGATCAAAGGATCTTCTTGAGATCCTTTTTTTCTGCGCGTAATCTGCTGC
TTGCAAACAAAAAAACCACCGCTACCAGCGGTGGTTTGTTTGCCGGATCAAGAGCTACCAACTCTTTTTC
CGAAGGTAACTGGCTTCAGCAGAGCGCAGATACCAAATACTGTCCTTCTAGTGTAGCCGTAGTTAGGCCA
CCACTTCAAGAACTCTGTAGCACCGCCTACATACCTCGCTCTGCTAATCCTGTTACCAGTGGCTGCTGCC
AGTGGCGATAAGTCGTGTCTTACCGGGTTGGACTCAAGACGATAGTTACCGGATAAGGCGCAGCGGTCGG
GCTGAACGGGGGGTTCGTGCACACAGCCCAGCTTGGAGCGAACGACCTACACCGAACTGAGATACCTACA
GCGTGAGCTATGAGAAAGCGCCACGCTTCCCGAAGGGAGAAAGGCGGACAGGTATCCGGTAAGCGGCAGG
GTCGGAACAGGAGAGCGCACGAGGGAGCTTCCAGGGGGAAACGCCTGGTATCTTTATAGTCCTGTCGGGT
TTCGCCACCTCTGACTTGAGCGTCGATTTTTGTGATGCTCGTCAGGGGGGCGGAGCCTATGGAAAAACGC
CAGCAACGCGGCCTTTTTACGGTTCCTGGCCTTTTGCTGGCCTTTTGCTCACATGTTCTTTCCTGCGTTA
TCCCCTGATTCTGTGGATAACCGTATTACCGCCATGCAT
