Features (pLannotate 1.2.2; 15 found; start..end, strand, type, name):
     61..364     +  enhancer       CMV enhancer: human cytomegalovirus immediate early enhancer
    365..568     +  promoter       CMV promoter: human cytomegalovirus (CMV) immediate early promoter
    591..628     +  misc_feature   MCS (fragment): multiple cloning site
    632..1708    +  CDS            Agtr1: AGTRA_RAT - Also known as Agtr1a, At1a. Experimental evidence at protein level: Swiss-Prot protein existence level 1. Receptor for angiotensin II. Mediates its action by association with G proteins that activate a phosphatidylinositol- calcium second messenger system. From Rattus norvegicus (Rat).
   1778..2485    +  CDS            mCherry: mCherry is a basic (constitutively fluorescent) red fluorescent protein published in 2004, derived from Discosoma sp.. It is reported to be a very rapidly-maturing monomer with low acid sensitivity.
   2505..2588    +  CDS            large T antigen (fragment): large T antigen from SV40 (simian virus 40)
   2611..2732    +  polyA_signal   SV40 poly(A) signal: SV40 polyadenylation signal
   2766..3194    -  rep_origin     f1 ori (sequence partly withheld): f1 bacteriophage origin of replication; arrow indicates direction of (+) strand synthesis
   3221..3325    +  promoter       AmpR promoter: bla
   3327..3684    +  promoter       SV40 promoter: SV40 enhancer and early promoter
   3719..4513    +  CDS            NeoR/KanR: aminoglycoside phosphotransferase from Tn5; aph(3')-II (or nptII); confers resistance to neomycin, kanamycin, and G418 (Geneticin®)
   4534..4686    +  CDS            ble (fragment): BLE_KLEPN - Experimental evidence at protein level: Swiss-Prot protein existence level 1. Binding protein with a strong affinity to the bleomycin family of antibiotics. Binds to CL990; an antimitotic-antibiotic compound. From Klebsiella pneumoniae.
   4745..4792    +  polyA_signal   HSV TK poly(A) signal: herpes simplex virus thymidine kinase polyadenylation signal (Cole and Stacy, 1985)
   4883..4899    -  polyA_signal   bGH poly(A) signal (fragment): bovine growth hormone polyadenylation signal
   5121..5709    +  rep_origin     ori: high-copy-number ColE1/pMB1/pBR322/pUC origin of replication
>Addgene plasmid #112934 | At1R-P2A-mCherry | addgene full sequence | sequence record 223582 | Addgene NGS Result
TAGTTATTAATAGTAATCAATTACGGGGTCATTAGTTCATAGCCCATATATGGAGTTCCGCGTTACATAA
CTTACGGTAAATGGCCCGCCTGGCTGACCGCCCAACGACCCCCGCCCATTGACGTCAATAATGACGTATG
TTCCCATAGTAACGCCAATAGGGACTTTCCATTGACGTCAATGGGTGGAGTATTTACGGTAAACTGCCCA
CTTGGCAGTACATCAAGTGTATCATATGCCAAGTACGCCCCCTATTGACGTCAATGACGGTAAATGGCCC
GCCTGGCATTATGCCCAGTACATGACCTTATGGGACTTTCCTACTTGGCAGTACATCTACGTATTAGTCA
TCGCTATTACCATGGTGATGCGGTTTTGGCAGTACATCAATGGGCGTGGATAGCGGTTTGACTCACGGGG
ATTTCCAAGTCTCCACCCCATTGACGTCAATGGGAGTTTGTTTTGGCACCAAAATCAACGGGACTTTCCA
AAATGTCGTAACAACTCCGCCCCATTGACGCAAATGGGCGGTAGGCGTGTACGGTGGGAGGTCTATATAA
GCAGAGCTGGTTTAGTGAACCGTCAGATCCGCTAGCGCTACCGGACTCAGATCTCGAGCTCAAGCTTCAA
AATGGCCCTTAACTCTTCTGCTGAAGATGGTATCAAAAGAATCCAAGATGACTGCCCCAAGGCTGGCAGG
CACAGTTACATATTTGTCATGATCCCTACCCTCTACAGCATCATCTTTGTGGTGGGAATATTTGGAAACA
GCTTGGTGGTGATTGTCATTTACTTTTACATGAAGCTGAAGACTGTGGCCAGCGTCTTTCTTCTCAATCT
CGCCTTGGCTGACTTATGCTTTTTGCTGACTTTGCCCCTGTGGGCAGTCTATACCGCTATGGAGTACCGC
TGGCCCTTCGGCAATCACCTATGTAAGATCGCTTCGGCCAGCGTGAGCTTCAACCTCTACGCCAGTGTGT
TCCTTCTCACGTGTCTCAGCATCGACCGCTACCTGGCCATCGTCCACCCAATGAAGTCTCGCCTTCGCCG
CACGATGCTGGTGGCCAAAGTCACCTGCATCATCATCTGGCTGATGGCTGGCTTGGCCAGTTTGCCAGCT
GTCATCCACCGAAATGTATACTTCATCGAGAACACCAATATCACAGTGTGCGCGTTTCATTATGAGTCTC
GGAATTCGACGCTCCCCATAGGGCTGGGCCTTACCAAGAATATTCTGGGCTTCTTGTTCCCTTTCCTTAT
CATTCTCACCAGCTATACCCTTATTTGGAAAGCTCTAAAGAAGGCTTATGAAATTCAAAAGAACAAACCA
AGAAACGATGACATCTTTAGGATAATTATGGCGATTGTGCTTTTCTTCTTCTTTTCCTGGGTCCCCCACC
AAATATTCACTTTCCTGGATGTGCTGATTCAGCTGGGCGTCATCCATGACTGTAAAATTTCTGACATCGT
GGACACTGCCATGCCCATCACCATCTGCATAGCGTATTTTAACAACTGCCTGAACCCTCTGTTCTACGGC
TTTCTGGGGAAGAAATTTAAAAAGTATTTCCTCCAGCTCCTGAAATATATTCCCCCAAAGGCCAAGTCCC
ACTCAAGCCTGTCTACGAAAATGAGCACGCTTTCTTACCGGCCTTCGGATAACATGAGCTCATCGGCCAA
AAAGCCTGCGTCTTGTTTTGAGGTGGAACCGGTGGCTACTAACTTCAGCCTGCTGAAGCAGGCTGGAGAC
GTGGAGGAGAACCCTGGACCTGGGTCCATGGTGAGCAAGGGCGAGGAGGATAACATGGCCATCATCAAGG
AGTTCATGCGCTTCAAGGTGCACATGGAGGGCTCCGTGAACGGCCACGAGTTCGAGATCGAGGGCGAGGG
CGAGGGCCGCCCCTACGAGGGCACCCAGACCGCCAAGCTGAAGGTGACCAAGGGTGGCCCCCTGCCCTTC
GCCTGGGACATCCTGTCCCCTCAGTTCATGTACGGCTCCAAGGCCTACGTGAAGCACCCCGCCGACATCC
CCGACTACTTGAAGCTGTCCTTCCCCGAGGGCTTCAAGTGGGAGCGCGTGATGAACTTCGAGGACGGCGG
CGTGGTGACCGTGACCCAGGACTCCTCCCTGCAGGACGGCGAGTTCATCTACAAGGTGAAGCTGCGCGGC
ACCAACTTCCCCTCCGACGGCCCCGTAATGCAGAAGAAGACCATGGGCTGGGAGGCCTCCTCCGAGCGGA
TGTACCCCGAGGACGGCGCCCTGAAGGGCGAGATCAAGCAGAGGCTGAAGCTGAAGGACGGCGGCCACTA
CGACGCTGAGGTCAAGACCACCTACAAGGCCAAGAAGCCCGTGCAGCTGCCCGGCGCCTACAACGTCAAC
ATCAAGTTGGACATCACCTCCCACAACGAGGACTACACCATCGTGGAACAGTACGAACGCGCCGAGGGCC
GCCACTCCACCGGCGGCATGGACGAGCTGTACAAGTAAAGCGGCCGCGACTCTAGATCATAATCAGCCAT
ACCACATTTGTAGAGGTTTTACTTGCTTTAAAAAACCTCCCACACCTCCCCCTGAACCTGAAACATAAAA
TGAATGCAATTGTTGTTGTTAACTTGTTTATTGCAGCTTATAATGGTTACAAATAAAGCAATAGCATCAC
AAATTTCACAAATAAAGCATTTTTTTCACTGCATTCTAGTTGTGGTTTGTCCAAACTCATCAATGTATCT
TAAGGCGTAAATTGTAAGCGTTAATATTTTGTTAAAATTCGCGTTAAATTTTTGTTAAATCAGCTCATTT
TTTAACCAATAGGCCGAAATCGGCAAAATCCCTTATAAATCAAAAGAATAGACCGAGATAGGGT
[37 nt withheld, positions 2865-2901]
AAAGAACGTGGACTCCAACGTCAAAGG
[49 nt withheld, positions 2929-2977]
T
[91 nt withheld, positions 2979-3069]
G
[124 nt withheld, positions 3071-3194]
CAGGTGGCACTTTTCGGGGAAATGTGCGCGGAACCCCTATTTGTTTATTTTTCTAAATACATTCAAATAT
GTATCCGCTCATGAGACAATAACCCTGATAAATGCTTCAATAATATTGAAAAAGGAAGAGTCCTGAGGCG
GAAAGAACCAGCTGTGGAATGTGTGTCAGTTAGGGTGTGGAAAGTCCCCAGGCTCCCCAGCAGGCAGAAG
TATGCAAAGCATGCATCTCAATTAGTCAGCAACCAGGTGTGGAAAGTCCCCAGGCTCCCCAGCAGGCAGA
AGTATGCAAAGCATGCATCTCAATTAGTCAGCAACCATAGTCCCGCCCCTAACTCCGCCCATCCCGCCCC
TAACTCCGCCCAGTTCCGCCCATTCTCCGCCCCATGGCTGACTAATTTTTTTTATTTATGCAGAGGCCGA
GGCCGCCTCGGCCTCTGAGCTATTCCAGAAGTAGTGAGGAGGCTTTTTTGGAGGCCTAGGCTTTTGCAAA
GATCGATCAAGAGACAGGATGAGGATCGTTTCGCATGATTGAACAAGATGGATTGCACGCAGGTTCTCCG
GCCGCTTGGGTGGAGAGGCTATTCGGCTATGACTGGGCACAACAGACAATCGGCTGCTCTGATGCCGCCG
TGTTCCGGCTGTCAGCGCAGGGGCGCCCGGTTCTTTTTGTCAAGACCGACCTGTCCGGTGCCCTGAATGA
ACTGCAAGACGAGGCAGCGCGGCTATCGTGGCTGGCCACGACGGGCGTTCCTTGCGCAGCTGTGCTCGAC
GTTGTCACTGAAGCGGGAAGGGACTGGCTGCTATTGGGCGAAGTGCCGGGGCAGGATCTCCTGTCATCTC
ACCTTGCTCCTGCCGAGAAAGTATCCATCATGGCTGATGCAATGCGGCGGCTGCATACGCTTGATCCGGC
TACCTGCCCATTCGACCACCAAGCGAAACATCGCATCGAGCGAGCACGTACTCGGATGGAAGCCGGTCTT
GTCGATCAGGATGATCTGGACGAAGAGCATCAGGGGCTCGCGCCAGCCGAACTGTTCGCCAGGCTCAAGG
CGAGCATGCCCGACGGCGAGGATCTCGTCGTGACCCATGGCGATGCCTGCTTGCCGAATATCATGGTGGA
AAATGGCCGCTTTTCTGGATTCATCGACTGTGGCCGGCTGGGTGTGGCGGACCGCTATCAGGACATAGCG
TTGGCTACCCGTGATATTGCTGAAGAGCTTGGCGGCGAATGGGCTGACCGCTTCCTCGTGCTTTACGGTA
TCGCCGCTCCCGATTCGCAGCGCATCGCCTTCTATCGCCTTCTTGACGAGTTCTTCTGAGCGGGACTCTG
GGGTTCGAAATGACCGACCAAGCGACGCCCAACCTGCCATCACGAGATTTCGATTCCACCGCCGCCTTCT
ATGAAAGGTTGGGCTTCGGAATCGTTTTCCGGGACGCCGGCTGGATGATCCTCCAGCGCGGGGATCTCAT
GCTGGAGTTCTTCGCCCACCCTAGGGGGAGGCTAACTGAAACACGGAAGGAGACAATACCGGAAGGAACC
CGCGCTATGACGGCAATAAAAAGACAGAATAAAACGCACGGTGTTGGGTCGTTTGTTCATAAACGCGGGG
TTCGGTCCCAGGGCTGGCACTCTGTCGATACCCCACCGAGACCCCATTGGGGCCAATACGCCCGCGTTTC
TTCCTTTTCCCCACCCCACCCCCCAAGTTCGGGTGAAGGCCCAGGGCTCGCAGCCAACGTCGGGGCGGCA
GGCCCTGCCATAGCCTCAGGTTACTCATATATACTTTAGATTGATTTAAAACTTCATTTTTAATTTAAAA
GGATCTAGGTGAAGATCCTTTTTGATAATCTCATGACCAAAATCCCTTAACGTGAGTTTTCGTTCCACTG
AGCGTCAGACCCCGTAGAAAAGATCAAAGGATCTTCTTGAGATCCTTTTTTTCTGCGCGTAATCTGCTGC
TTGCAAACAAAAAAACCACCGCTACCAGCGGTGGTTTGTTTGCCGGATCAAGAGCTACCAACTCTTTTTC
CGAAGGTAACTGGCTTCAGCAGAGCGCAGATACCAAATACTGTTCTTCTAGTGTAGCCGTAGTTAGGCCA
CCACTTCAAGAACTCTGTAGCACCGCCTACATACCTCGCTCTGCTAATCCTGTTACCAGTGGCTGCTGCC
AGTGGCGATAAGTCGTGTCTTACCGGGTTGGACTCAAGACGATAGTTACCGGATAAGGCGCAGCGGTCGG
GCTGAACGGGGGGTTCGTGCACACAGCCCAGCTTGGAGCGAACGACCTACACCGAACTGAGATACCTACA
GCGTGAGCTATGAGAAAGCGCCACGCTTCCCGAAGGGAGAAAGGCGGACAGGTATCCGGTAAGCGGCAGG
GTCGGAACAGGAGAGCGCACGAGGGAGCTTCCAGGGGGAAACGCCTGGTATCTTTATAGTCCTGTCGGGT
TTCGCCACCTCTGACTTGAGCGTCGATTTTTGTGATGCTCGTCAGGGGGGCGGAGCCTATGGAAAAACGC
CAGCAACGCGGCCTTTTTACGGTTCCTGGCCTTTTGCTGGCCTTTTGCTCACATGTTCTTTCCTGCGTTA
TCCCCTGATTCTGTGGATAACCGTATTACCGCCATGCAT
